Addgene plasmid #198637: pJC226
Purpose: (Empty Backbone) MoClo Level1 plasmid, allows transition into Cermak, et al., 2017 GG cloning system
Depositing lab: Shaun Curtin. Depositing organization: USDA ARS Midwest Area, Plant Science Research Unit.
Backbone
  Vector backbone: Unspecified
  Vector type: Bacterial Expression
Growth in bacteria
  Bacterial resistance: Chloramphenicol and Ampicillin, 25 & 100 μg/mL
  Growth temperature: 37°C
  Growth strain: ccdB Survival
  Copy number: High Copy
Gene/Insert
  Cloning method: Restriction Enzyme
  Sequencing primers: 5′ unknown
Terms and licenses: Academic/Nonprofit Terms; Industry Terms: Not Available to Industry
How to cite: pJC226 was a gift from Shaun Curtin (Addgene plasmid # 198637 ; http://n2t.net/addgene:198637 ; RRID:Addgene_198637)
