[The description below was written by a language model from this plasmid's Addgene catalogue record and pLannotate feature annotations shown in this document.]
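Description:
pJC226 is a small (about 3.5 kb), high-copy empty backbone for modular Golden Gate assembly in E. coli. The catalogue describes it as a MoClo Level 1 plasmid that serves as a bridge into the Golden Gate cloning system published by Cermak and colleagues in 2017, so that parts or transcription units built under MoClo conventions can be carried forward into that second assembly framework. The parent backbone is not specified, and although the vector type is listed as bacterial expression, the record gives no insert or expression payload. It functions as a cloning acceptor rather than an expression construct.

The annotated features fit a typical negative-selection acceptor design. Replication relies on a ColE1/pUC-type origin, and the backbone carries a β-lactamase gene with its own promoter for ampicillin selection. The remainder of the plasmid is a counter-selectable cassette, all on the same strand, consisting of a chloramphenicol acetyltransferase gene (spanning the sequence numbering origin) preceded by a cat promoter fragment and a lac UV5 promoter, followed by a ccdA fragment and a complete ccdB toxin gene. CcdB poisons DNA gyrase and kills ordinary E. coli strains, which explains why the empty vector is maintained in a ccdB-resistant strain under dual chloramphenicol and ampicillin selection. In such designs, successful assembly replaces the CmR–ccdB cassette with the fragments of interest, so only recombinant plasmids survive in standard hosts on ampicillin. The feature table does not annotate the Type IIS restriction sites or overhangs that define the cloning junctions, so which enzymes and fusion sites are used cannot be stated from this record.
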