Features (pLannotate 1.2.2; 8 found; start..end, strand, type, name):
    223..252     -  promoter       cat promoter (fragment): promoter of the E. coli cat gene encoding chloramphenicol acetyltransferase
    276..306     -  promoter       lac UV5 promoter: E. coli lac promoter with an "up" mutation
    550..1138    -  rep_origin     ori: high-copy-number ColE1/pMB1/pBR322/pUC origin of replication
   1345..2205    -  CDS            AmpR: β-lactamase; bla; confers resistance to ampicillin, carbenicillin, and related antibiotics
   2206..2306    -  promoter       AmpR promoter: bla
   2391..2693    -  CDS            ccdB: CCDB_ECOLI - Also known as G, letB, letD. Experimental evidence at protein level: Swiss-Prot protein existence level 1. Toxic component of a type II toxin-antitoxin (TA) system, functioning in plasmid maintainence. Responsible for the post- segregational killing (PSK) of plasmid-free cells, also referred to as a plasmid addiction system. Half-life of over 2 hours. Cell killing by CcdB is accompanied by filamentation, defects in chromosome and plasmid segregation, defects in cell division, formation of anucleate cells, decreased DNA synthesis and plasmid loss. Interferes with the activity of DN
   2698..2856    -  CDS            ccdA (fragment): CCDA_ECO57 - Also known as H, letA. Experimental evidence at protein level: Swiss-Prot protein existence level 1. Antitoxin component of a type II toxin-antitoxin (TA) system which inhibits the post-segregational killing (PSK) of plasmid-free cells, also referred to as a plasmid addiction system. Binds to and blocks the activity of CcdB; will also remove bound CcdB protein from the CcdB-GyrA complex by forming a CcdA-CcdB complex, a process termed rejuvenation. Functions as a transcriptional corepressor for the ccdAB operon, repression also requires CcdB (By similarity). From Escherichia coli
   3013..222     -  CDS            CmR (across the origin): chloramphenicol acetyltransferase confers resistance to chloramphenicol
>Addgene plasmid #198637 | pJC226 | addgene full sequence | sequence record 394770 | Addgene NGS Result
ACGGAATTCCGGATGAGCATTCATCAGGCGGGCAAGAATGTGAATAAAGGCCGGATAAAACTTGTGCTTA
TTTTTCTTTACGGTCTTTAAAAAGGCCGTAATATCCAGCTGAACGGTCTGGTTATAGGTACATTGAGCGA
CTGACTGAAATGCCTCAAAATGTTCTTTACGATGCCATTGGGATATATCAACGGTGGTATATCCAGTGAT
TTTTTTCTCCATTTTAGCTTCCTTAGCTCCTGAAAATCTCGACGGATCCTAACTCAAAATCCACACATTA
TACGAGCCGGAAGCATAAAGTGTAAAGCCTGGGGTGCCTAATGCGGCCGGTCTCACTCCGGCGCGCCCCG
GAAAAGCAGGTGGGCGCTCTTCCGCTTCCTCGCTCACTGACTCGCTGCGCTCGGTCGTTCGGCTGCGGCG
AGCGGTATCAGCTCACTCAAAGGCGGTAATACGGTTATCCACAGAATCAGGGGATAACGCAGGAAAGAAC
ATGTGAGCAAAAGGCCAGCAAAAGGCCAGGAACCGTAAAAAGGCCGCGTTGCTGGCGTTTTTCCATAGGC
TCCGCCCCCCTGACGAGCATCACAAAAATCGACGCTCAAGTCAGAGGTGGCGAAACCAGACAGGACTATA
AAGATACCAGGCGTTTCCCCCTGGAAGCTCCCTCGTGCGCTCTCCTGTTCCGACCCTGCCGCTTACCGGA
TACCTGTCCGCCTTTCTCCCTTCGGGAAGCGTGGCGCTTTCTCATAGCTCACGCTGTAGGTATCTCAGTT
CGGTGTAGGTCGTTCGCTCCAAGCTGGGCTGTGAGCACGAACCCCCCGTTCAGCCCGACCGCTGCGCCTT
ATCCGGTAACTATCGTCTTGAGTCCAACCCGGTAAGACACGACTTATCGCCACTGGCAGCAGCCACTGGT
AACAGGATTAGCAGAGCGAGGTATGTAGGCGGTGCTACAGAGTTCTTGAAGTGGTGGCCTAACTACGGCT
ACACTAGAAGAACAGTATTTGGTATCTGCGCTCTGCTGAAGCCAGTTACCTTCGGAAAAAGAGTTAGTAG
CTCTTGATCCGGCAAACAAACCACCGCTGGTAGCGGTGGTTTTTTTGTTTGCAAGCAGCAGATTACGCGC
AGAAAAAAAGGATCTCAAGAAGATCCTTTGATCTTTTCTACGGGGTCTGACGCTCAGTGGAACGAAAACT
CACGTTAAGGGATTTTGCCGTCAAGGCATTGATGACTATGTCGCTAATCGGACCGCCTAAGAGGACCTAC
GGTAGCTAAGCGACACTGGTAACCACCACCAAAAAAAAGCCCGCACATCAGGCGGGCTACTATTTATTTC
CCTTCGTCTGACAGTTACCAATGCTTAATCAGTGAGGCACCTATCTCAGCGATCTGTCTATTTCGTTCAT
CCATAGTTGCCTGACTCCCCGTCGTGTAGATAACTACGATACGGGAGGGCTTACCATCTGGCCCCAGTGC
TGCAATGATACCGCGAGAGCCACGCTCACCGGCTCCAGATTTATCAGCAATAAACCAGCCAGCCGGAAGT
GCCGAGCGCAGAAGTGGTCCTGCAACTTTGTCCGCCTCCATCCAGTCAATGAGTTGCTGGCGTGAAGCAA
GAGTAAGTAGTTCGCCAGTTAATAGTTTGCGGAGAGTTGTTGCCATTGCTACAGGCATCGTGGTGTCACG
CTCGTCGTTTGGTATGGCTTCATTCAGCTCCGGTTCCCAACGATCAAGGCGAGTTACATGATCCCCCATG
TTGTGCAAAAAAGCGGTTAGCTCCTTCGGTCCTCCAATCGTTGTCAGAAGTAAGTTGGCCGCAGTGTTAT
CACTCATGGTTATGGCAGCACTACATAATTCTCTTACTGTCATGCCATCCGTAAGATGCTTTTCTGTGAC
TGGTGAATACTAAACCAAGTCATTCTGAGAATAGTGTATGCGGCGACCGAGTTGCTCTTGCCAAGCATCA
ATACGGGATAACACCGCGCCACATAGCAGAACTTTGAAAGTGCTCATCATTGGGAAGCGTTCTTCGGGGC
GAAAACTCTCTAAGATTTTGCCGCTGTTGAGATCCAGTTCAATGTAACCCACTCGGGCACCCAACTGATC
TTCAGCATCTTTTACTTTCACCAGCGTTTCTGGGTGAGCAAAAACAGGAAGGCAGAAGGCCGCAAAAAAG
GGAATAAGGGCGACACGGAAATGTTGGATACTCATACTCTTCCTTTTTCAATATAATTGAAGCATTTATC
AGGGTTATTGTCTCATTAGCGGATACATATTTGAATGTATTTAGAAAAATAAACAAATAGGGGTTCATCG
CACATTTCCCCGAAAAGTGCCACCTGACCCTAAGGCTTTTCATCACACCTGCAAAACACTGAGCTCAGCG
AGAGACCTTATATTCCCCAGAACATCAGGTTAATGGCGTTTTTGATGTCATTTTCGCGGTGGCTGAGATC
AGCCACTTCTTCCCCGATAACGGAAACCGGCACACTGGCCATATCGGTGGTCATCATGCGCCAGCTTTCA
TCCCCGATATGCACCACCGGGTAAAGTTCACGGGAGACTTTATCTGACAGCAGACGTGCACTGGCCAGGG
GGATCACCATCCGTCGCCCGGGCGTGTCAATAATATCACTCTGTACATCCACAAACAGACGATAACGGCT
CTCTCTTTTATAGGTGTAAACCTTAAACTGCATTTCACCAGCCCCTGTTCTCGTCAGCAAAAGAGCCGTT
CATTTCAATAAACCGGGCGACCTCAGCCATCCCTTCCTGATTTTCCGCTTTCCAGCGTTCGGCACGCAGA
CGACGGGCTTCATTCTGCATGGTTGTGCTTACCAGACCGGAGATATTGACATCATATATGCCTTGAGCAA
CTGATAGCTGTCGCTGTCAACTGTCACTGTAATACGCTGCTTCATAGCATACCTCCTTTTGACATACTTC
GGGTATACATATCAGTATATATTCTTATACCGCAAAAATCAGCGCGCAAATACGCATACTGTTATCTGGC
TTTTAGTAAGCCGGATCCTCTAGATTACGCCCCGCCTGCCACTCATCGCAGTACTGTTGTAATTCATTAA
GCATTCTGCCGACATGGAAGCCATCACAAACGGCATGATGAACCTGAATCGCCAGCGGCATCAGCACCTT
GTCGCCTTGCGTATAATATTTGCCCATGGTGAAAACGGGGGCGAAGAAGTTGTCCATATTGGCCACGTTT
AAATCAAAACTGGTGAAACTCACCCAGGGATTGGCTGAAACGAAAAACATATTCTCAATAAACCCTTTAG
GGAAATAGGCCAGGTTTTCACCGTAACACGCCACATCTTGCGAATATATGTGTAGAAACTGCCGGAAATC
GTCGTGGTATTCACTCCAGAGCGATGAAAACGTTTCAGTTTGCTCATGGAAAACGGTGTAACAAGGGTGA
ACACTATCCCATATCACCAGCTCACCGTCTTTCATTGCCAT
